Addgene plasmid #153016: TMPRSS2 g2
Purpose: A guide RNA targeting TMPRSS2 in a lentiviral plasmid co-expressing mCherry
Depositing lab: Jason Sheltzer. Depositing organization: Cold Spring Harbor Laboratory.
Backbone
  Vector backbone: Lenti-gRNA-mCherry (Addgene #108099)
  Vector type: Lentiviral, CRISPR
  Selectable markers: mCherry
Growth in bacteria
  Bacterial resistance: Ampicillin, 100 μg/mL
  Growth temperature: 37°C
  Growth strain: NEB Stable
  Copy number: High Copy
Gene/Insert
  Gene/Insert name: TMPRSS2 gRNA
  gRNA/shRNA sequence: GGGAACGTCGATTCTTGCC
  Species: H. sapiens (human)
  Tag / fusion protein: mCherry
Terms and licenses: Academic/Nonprofit Terms; Industry Terms: Not Available to Industry
How to cite: TMPRSS2 g2 was a gift from Jason Sheltzer (Addgene plasmid # 153016 ; http://n2t.net/addgene:153016 ; RRID:Addgene_153016)
