[The description below was written by a language model from this plasmid's Addgene catalogue record and pLannotate feature annotations shown in this document.]
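Description:
TMPRSS2 g2 is a lentiviral CRISPR guide RNA plasmid built on the Lenti-gRNA-mCherry backbone, carrying a single guide directed against human TMPRSS2 together with an mCherry reporter. It is propagated in E. coli as a high-copy plasmid through a ColE1/pUC-type origin with ampicillin selection (AmpR, β-lactamase). The bacterial portion also retains an f1 origin, lac promoter/operator and lacZα remnants, and flanking T7 and T3 promoters inherited from the cloning backbone. An SV40 poly(A) signal and SV40 origin lie just downstream of the viral cassette.

The transfer cassette has a third-generation layout. An RSV promoter drives a truncated HIV-1 5' LTR, followed by the Ψ packaging signal with a partial gag sequence, the Rev response element for Rev-dependent nuclear export of the genomic RNA, a cPPT/CTS element, and a self-inactivating ΔU3 3' LTR that silences LTR promoter activity after integration. Within this frame, a human U6 RNA polymerase III promoter transcribes the TMPRSS2 guide fused to a Streptococcus pyogenes Cas9 scaffold (annotated as a tracrRNA fragment). A separate EF-1α core promoter then expresses mammalian codon-optimized mCherry, with a WPRE to enhance transcript expression. Although the catalogue lists mCherry under tags, the feature table shows it as an independent reporter that serves as the only mammalian marker, allowing transduced cells to be identified or sorted by red fluorescence rather than by drug selection.

No Cas9 coding sequence is annotated, so the nuclease must be supplied separately. The construct is suited to targeting TMPRSS2 in human cells by lentiviral delivery, with guide-expressing cells tracked by fluorescence.
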