Features (pLannotate 1.2.2; 27 found; start..end, strand, type, name):
      1..227     +  promoter       RSV promoter: Rous sarcoma virus enhancer/promoter
    228..408     +  LTR            5' LTR (truncated): truncated 5' long terminal repeat (LTR) from HIV-1
    455..580     +  misc_feature   HIV-1 Ψ: packaging signal of human immunodeficiency virus type 1
    564..927     +  CDS            HIV-1 gag (fragment): gag protein from human immunodeficiency virus 1; gag
   1073..1306    +  misc_feature   RRE: The Rev response element (RRE) of HIV-1 allows for Rev-dependent mRNA export from the nucleus to the cytoplasm.
   1683..1709    +  CDS            Rev (fragment): human immunodeficiency virus 1 (HIV-1) Rev protein; rev; enhances nuclear export of unspliced and incompletely spliced viral mRNAs
   1713..1953    +  promoter       U6 promoter: RNA polymerase III promoter for human U6 snRNA
   2000..2043    +  misc_RNA       tracrRNA (fragment): trans-activating CRISPR RNA for the Streptococcus pyogenes CRISPR/Cas9 system
   2126..2243    +  misc_feature   cPPT/CTS: central polypurine tract and central termination sequence of HIV-1
   2312..2523    +  promoter       EF-1α core promoter: core promoter for human elongation factor EF-1α
   2576..3286    +  CDS            mCherry: monomeric derivative of DsRed fluorescent protein (Shaner et al., 2004) mammalian codon-optimized
   3302..3890    +  misc_feature   WPRE: woodchuck hepatitis virus posttranscriptional regulatory element
   3941..3960    +  misc_feature   cPPT/CTS (fragment): central polypurine tract and central termination sequence of HIV-1
   3962..4195    +  LTR            3' LTR (ΔU3): self-inactivating 3' long terminal repeat (LTR) from HIV-1
   4273..4394    +  polyA_signal   SV40 poly(A) signal: SV40 polyadenylation signal
   4434..4569    +  rep_origin     SV40 ori: SV40 origin of replication
   4590..4608    -  promoter       T7 promoter: promoter for bacteriophage T7 RNA polymerase
   4616..4771    +  CDS            lacZα (fragment): LacZα fragment of β-galactosidase; lacZ fragment
   4776..5204    +  rep_origin     f1 ori (sequence partly withheld): f1 bacteriophage origin of replication; arrow indicates direction of (+) strand synthesis
   5257..5361    +  promoter       AmpR promoter: bla
   5362..6222    +  CDS            AmpR: β-lactamase; bla; confers resistance to ampicillin, carbenicillin, and related antibiotics
   6393..6981    +  rep_origin     ori: high-copy-number ColE1/pMB1/pBR322/pUC origin of replication
   7164..7256    +  CDS            lacI (fragment): lac repressor; lacI; The lac repressor binds to the lac operator to inhibit transcription in E. coli. This inhibition can be relieved by adding lactose or isopropyl-β-D-thiogalactopyranoside (IPTG).
   7269..7290    +  protein_bind   CAP binding site: CAP binding activates transcription in the presence of cAMP. E. coli catabolite activator protein
   7305..7335    +  promoter       lac promoter: promoter for the E. coli lac operon
   7343..7359    +  protein_bind   lac operator: The lac repressor binds to the lac operator to inhibit transcription in E. coli. This inhibition can be relieved by adding lactose or isopropyl-β-D-thiogalactopyranoside (IPTG). lac repressor encoded by lacI
   7404..7422    +  promoter       T3 promoter: promoter for bacteriophage T3 RNA polymerase
>Addgene plasmid #153016 | TMPRSS2 g2 | addgene full sequence | sequence record 298699 | Addgene NGS Result
TGTAGTCTTATGCAATACTCTTGTAGTCTTGCAACATGGTAACGATGAGTTAGCAACATGCCTTACAAGG
AGAGAAAAAGCACCGTGCATGCCGATTGGTGGAAGTAAGGTGGTACGATCGTGCCTTATTAGGAAGGCAA
CAGACGGGTCTGACATGGATTGGACGAACCACTGAATTGCCGCATTGCAGAGATATTGTATTTAAGTGCC
TAGCTCGATACATAAACGGGTCTCTCTGGTTAGACCAGATCTGAGCCTGGGAGCTCTCTGGCTAACTAGG
GAACCCACTGCTTAAGCCTCAATAAAGCTTGCCTTGAGTGCTTCAAGTAGTGTGTGCCCGTCTGTTGTGT
GACTCTGGTAACTAGAGATCCCTCAGACCCTTTTAGTCAGTGTGGAAAATCTCTAGCAGTGGCGCCCGAA
CAGGGACTTGAAAGCGAAAGGGAAACCAGAGGAGCTCTCTCGACGCAGGACTCGGCTTGCTGAAGCGCGC
ACGGCAAGAGGCGAGGGGCGGCGACTGGTGAGTACGCCAAAAATTTTGACTAGCGGAGGCTAGAAGGAGA
GAGATGGGTGCGAGAGCGTCAGTATTAAGCGGGGGAGAATTAGATCGCGATGGGAAAAAATTCGGTTAAG
GCCAGGGGGAAAGAAAAAATATAAATTAAAACATATAGTATGGGCAAGCAGGGAGCTAGAACGATTCGCA
GTTAATCCTGGCCTGTTAGAAACATCAGAAGGCTGTAGACAAATACTGGGACAGCTACAACCATCCCTTC
AGACAGGATCAGAAGAACTTAGATCATTATATAATACAGTAGCAACCCTCTATTGTGTGCATCAAAGGAT
AGAGATAAAAGACACCAAGGAAGCTTTAGACAAGATAGAGGAAGAGCAAAACAAAAGTAAGACCACCGCA
CAGCAAGCGGCCGCTGATCTTCAGACCTGGAGGAGGAGATATGAGGGACAATTGGAGAAGTGAATTATAT
AAATATAAAGTAGTAAAAATTGAACCATTAGGAGTAGCACCCACCAAGGCAAAGAGAAGAGTGGTGCAGA
GAGAAAAAAGAGCAGTGGGAATAGGAGCTTTGTTCCTTGGGTTCTTGGGAGCAGCAGGAAGCACTATGGG
CGCAGCGTCAATGACGCTGACGGTACAGGCCAGACAATTATTGTCTGGTATAGTGCAGCAGCAGAACAAT
TTGCTGAGGGCTATTGAGGCGCAACAGCATCTGTTGCAACTCACAGTCTGGGGCATCAAGCAGCTCCAGG
CAAGAATCCTGGCTGTGGAAAGATACCTAAAGGATCAACAGCTCCTGGGGATTTGGGGTTGCTCTGGAAA
ACTCATTTGCACCACTGCTGTGCCTTGGAATGCTAGTTGGAGTAATAAATCTCTGGAACAGATTTGGAAT
CACACGACCTGGATGGAGTGGGACAGAGAAATTAACAATTACACAAGCTTAATACACTCCTTAATTGAAG
AATCGCAAAACCAGCAAGAAAAGAATGAACAAGAATTATTGGAATTAGATAAATGGGCAAGTTTGTGGAA
TTGGTTTAACATAACAAATTGGCTGTGGTATATAAAATTATTCATAATGATAGTAGGAGGCTTGGTAGGT
TTAAGAATAGTTTTTGCTGTACTTTCTATAGTGAATAGAGTTAGGCAGGGATATTCACCATTATCGTTTC
AGACCCACCTCCCAACCCCGAGGGGACCCAGAGAGGGCCTATTTCCCATGATTCCTTCATATTTGCATAT
ACGATACAAGGCTGTTAGAGAGATAATTAGAATTAATTTGACTGTAAACACAAAGATATTAGTACAAAAT
ACGTGACGTAGAAAGTAATAATTTCTTGGGTAGTTTGCAGTTTTAAAATTATGTTTTAAAATGGACTATC
ATATGCTTACCGTAACTTGAAAGTATTTCGATTTCTTGGCTTTATATATCTTGTGGAAAGGACGAAACAC
CGGGGAACGTCGATTCTTGCCGTTTAAGAGCTATGCTGGAAACAGCATAGCAAGTTTAAATAAGGCTAGT
CCGTTATCAACTTTGCTGGAAACAGCAAAGTGGCACCGAGTCGGTGCTTTTTTTGAATTCTAGATCTTGA
GACAAATGGCAGTATTCATCCACAATTTTAAAAGAAAAGGGGGGATTGGGGGGTACAGTGCAGGGGAAAG
AATAGTAGACATAATAGCAACAGACATACAAACTAAAGAATTACAAAAACAAATTACAAAAATTCAAAAT
TTTCGGGTTTATTACAGGGACAGCAGAGATCCACTTTGGCGCCGGCTCGAGTGGCTCCGGTGCCCGTCAG
TGGGCAGAGCGCACATCGCCCACAGTCCCCGAGAAGTTGGGGGGAGGGGTCGGCAATTGAACCGGTGCCT
AGAGAAGGTGGCGCGGGGTAAACTGGGAAAGTGATGTCGTGTACTGGCTCCGCCTTTTTCCCGAGGGTGG
GGGAGAACCGTATATAAGTGCAGTAGTCGCCGTGAACGTTCTTTTTCGCAACGGGTTTGCCGCCAGAACA
CAGGTGTCGTGACGCGGGATCCGCCACCATGGATTACAAAGACGATGACGATAAGATGGTGAGCAAGGGC
GAGGAGGATAACATGGCCATCATCAAGGAGTTCATGCGCTTCAAGGTGCACATGGAGGGCTCCGTGAACG
GCCACGAGTTCGAGATCGAGGGCGAGGGCGAGGGCCGCCCCTACGAGGGCACCCAGACCGCCAAGCTGAA
GGTGACCAAGGGTGGCCCCCTGCCCTTCGCCTGGGACATCCTGTCCCCTCAGTTCATGTACGGCTCCAAG
GCCTACGTGAAGCACCCCGCCGACATCCCCGACTACTTGAAGCTGTCCTTCCCCGAGGGCTTCAAGTGGG
AGCGCGTGATGAACTTCGAGGACGGCGGCGTGGTGACCGTGACCCAGGACTCCTCCCTGCAGGACGGCGA
GTTCATCTACAAGGTGAAGCTGCGCGGCACCAACTTCCCCTCCGACGGCCCCGTAATGCAGAAGAAGACC
ATGGGCTGGGAGGCCTCCTCCGAGCGGATGTACCCCGAGGACGGCGCCCTGAAGGGCGAGATCAAGCAGA
GGCTGAAGCTGAAGGACGGCGGCCACTACGACGCTGAGGTCAAGACCACCTACAAGGCCAAGAAGCCCGT
GCAGCTGCCCGGCGCCTACAACGTCAACATCAAGTTGGACATCACCTCCCACAACGAGGACTACACCATC
GTGGAACAGTACGAACGCGCCGAGGGCCGCCACTCCACCGGCGGCATGGACGAGCTGTACAAGTAGACGC
GTTAAGTCGACAATCAACCTCTGGATTACAAAATTTGTGAAAGATTGACTGGTATTCTTAACTATGTTGC
TCCTTTTACGCTATGTGGATACGCTGCTTTAATGCCTTTGTATCATGCTATTGCTTCCCGTATGGCTTTC
ATTTTCTCCTCCTTGTATAAATCCTGGTTGCTGTCTCTTTATGAGGAGTTGTGGCCCGTTGTCAGGCAAC
GTGGCGTGGTGTGCACTGTGTTTGCTGACGCAACCCCCACTGGTTGGGGCATTGCCACCACCTGTCAGCT
CCTTTCCGGGACTTTCGCTTTCCCCCTCCCTATTGCCACGGCGGAACTCATCGCCGCCTGCCTTGCCCGC
TGCTGGACAGGGGCTCGGCTGTTGGGCACTGACAATTCCGTGGTGTTGTCGGGGAAATCATCGTCCTTTC
CTTGGCTGCTCGCCTGTGTTGCCACCTGGATTCTGCGCGGGACGTCCTTCTGCTACGTCCCTTCGGCCCT
CAATCCAGCGGACCTTCCTTCCCGCGGCCTGCTGCCGGCTCTGCGGCCTCTTCCGCGTCTTCGCCTTCGC
CCTCAGACGAGTCGGATCTCCCTTTGGGCCGCCTCCCCGCGTCGACTTTAAGACCAATGACTTACAAGGC
AGCTGTAGATCTTAGCCACTTTTTAAAAGAAAAGGGGGGACTGGAAGGGCTAATTCACTCCCAACGAAGA
CAAGATCTGCTTTTTGCTTGTACTGGGTCTCTCTGGTTAGACCAGATCTGAGCCTGGGAGCTCTCTGGCT
AACTAGGGAACCCACTGCTTAAGCCTCAATAAAGCTTGCCTTGAGTGCTTCAAGTAGTGTGTGCCCGTCT
GTTGTGTGACTCTGGTAACTAGAGATCCCTCAGACCCTTTTAGTCAGTGTGGAAAATCTCTAGCAGTACG
TATAGTAGTTCATGTCATCTTATTATTCAGTATTTATAACTTGCAAAGAAATGAATATCAGAGAGTGAGA
GGAACTTGTTTATTGCAGCTTATAATGGTTACAAATAAAGCAATAGCATCACAAATTTCACAAATAAAGC
ATTTTTTTCACTGCATTCTAGTTGTGGTTTGTCCAAACTCATCAATGTATCTTATCATGTCTGGCTCTAG
CTATCCCGCCCCTAACTCCGCCCATCCCGCCCCTAACTCCGCCCAGTTCCGCCCATTCTCCGCCCCATGG
CTGACTAATTTTTTTTATTTATGCAGAGGCCGAGGCCGCCTCGGCCTCTGAGCTATTCCAGAAGTAGTGA
GGAGGCTTTTTTGGAGGCCTAGGGACGTACCCAATTCGCCCTATAGTGAGTCGTATTACGCGCGCTCACT
GGCCGTCGTTTTACAACGTCGTGACTGGGAAAACCCTGGCGTTACCCAACTTAATCGCCTTGCAGCACAT
CCCCCTTTCGCCAGCTGGCGTAATAGCGAAGAGGCCCGCACCGATCGCCCTTCCCAACAGTTGCGCAGCC
TGAATGGCGAATGGG
[124 nt withheld, positions 4776-4899]
C
[91 nt withheld, positions 4901-4991]
A
[49 nt withheld, positions 4993-5041]
CCTTTGACGTTGGAGTCCACGTTCTTT
[37 nt withheld, positions 5069-5105]
ACCCTATCTCGGTCTATTCTTTTGATTTATAAGGGATTTTGCCGATTTCGGCCTATTGGTTAAAAAATGA
GCTGATTTAACAAAAATTTAACGCGAATTTTAACAAAATATTAACGCTTACAATTTAGGTGGCACTTTTC
GGGGAAATGTGCGCGGAACCCCTATTTGTTTATTTTTCTAAATACATTCAAATATGTATCCGCTCATGAG
ACAATAACCCTGATAAATGCTTCAATAATATTGAAAAAGGAAGAGTATGAGTATTCAACATTTCCGTGTC
GCCCTTATTCCCTTTTTTGCGGCATTTTGCCTTCCTGTTTTTGCTCACCCAGAAACGCTGGTGAAAGTAA
AAGATGCTGAAGATCAGTTGGGTGCACGAGTGGGTTACATCGAACTGGATCTCAACAGCGGTAAGATCCT
TGAGAGTTTTCGCCCCGAAGAACGTTTTCCAATGATGAGCACTTTTAAAGTTCTGCTATGTGGCGCGGTA
TTATCCCGTATTGACGCCGGGCAAGAGCAACTCGGTCGCCGCATACACTATTCTCAGAATGACTTGGTTG
AGTACTCACCAGTCACAGAAAAGCATCTTACGGATGGCATGACAGTAAGAGAATTATGCAGTGCTGCCAT
AACCATGAGTGATAACACTGCGGCCAACTTACTTCTGACAACGATCGGAGGACCGAAGGAGCTAACCGCT
TTTTTGCACAACATGGGGGATCATGTAACTCGCCTTGATCGTTGGGAACCGGAGCTGAATGAAGCCATAC
CAAACGACGAGCGTGACACCACGATGCCTGTAGCAATGGCAACAACGTTGCGCAAACTATTAACTGGCGA
ACTACTTACTCTAGCTTCCCGGCAACAATTAATAGACTGGATGGAGGCGGATAAAGTTGCAGGACCACTT
CTGCGCTCGGCCCTTCCGGCTGGCTGGTTTATTGCTGATAAATCTGGAGCCGGTGAGCGTGGGTCTCGCG
GTATCATTGCAGCACTGGGGCCAGATGGTAAGCCCTCCCGTATCGTAGTTATCTACACGACGGGGAGTCA
GGCAACTATGGATGAACGAAATAGACAGATCGCTGAGATAGGTGCCTCACTGATTAAGCATTGGTAACTG
TCAGACCAAGTTTACTCATATATACTTTAGATTGATTTAAAACTTCATTTTTAATTTAAAAGGATCTAGG
TGAAGATCCTTTTTGATAATCTCATGACCAAAATCCCTTAACGTGAGTTTTCGTTCCACTGAGCGTCAGA
CCCCGTAGAAAAGATCAAAGGATCTTCTTGAGATCCTTTTTTTCTGCGCGTAATCTGCTGCTTGCAAACA
AAAAAACCACCGCTACCAGCGGTGGTTTGTTTGCCGGATCAAGAGCTACCAACTCTTTTTCCGAAGGTAA
CTGGCTTCAGCAGAGCGCAGATACCAAATACTGTTCTTCTAGTGTAGCCGTAGTTAGGCCACCACTTCAA
GAACTCTGTAGCACCGCCTACATACCTCGCTCTGCTAATCCTGTTACCAGTGGCTGCTGCCAGTGGCGAT
AAGTCGTGTCTTACCGGGTTGGACTCAAGACGATAGTTACCGGATAAGGCGCAGCGGTCGGGCTGAACGG
GGGGTTCGTGCACACAGCCCAGCTTGGAGCGAACGACCTACACCGAACTGAGATACCTACAGCGTGAGCT
ATGAGAAAGCGCCACGCTTCCCGAAGGGAGAAAGGCGGACAGGTATCCGGTAAGCGGCAGGGTCGGAACA
GGAGAGCGCACGAGGGAGCTTCCAGGGGGAAACGCCTGGTATCTTTATAGTCCTGTCGGGTTTCGCCACC
TCTGACTTGAGCGTCGATTTTTGTGATGCTCGTCAGGGGGGCGGAGCCTATGGAAAAACGCCAGCAACGC
GGCCTTTTTACGGTTCCTGGCCTTTTGCTGGCCTTTTGCTCACATGTTCTTTCCTGCGTTATCCCCTGAT
TCTGTGGATAACCGTATTACCGCCTTTGAGTGAGCTGATACCGCTCGCCGCAGCCGAACGACCGAGCGCA
GCGAGTCAGTGAGCGAGGAAGCGGAAGAGCGCCCAATACGCAAACCGCCTCTCCCCGCGCGTTGGCCGAT
TCATTAATGCAGCTGGCACGACAGGTTTCCCGACTGGAAAGCGGGCAGTGAGCGCAACGCAATTAATGTG
AGTTAGCTCACTCATTAGGCACCCCAGGCTTTACACTTTATGCTTCCGGCTCGTATGTTGTGTGGAATTG
TGAGCGGATAACAATTTCACACAGGAAACAGCTATGACCATGATTACGCCAAGCGCGCAATTAACCCTCA
CTAAAGGGAACAAAAGCTGGAGCTGCAAGCTTAA
